Addgene plasmid #63086: pEGFP rbFOX2
Purpose: Mammalian expression of EGFP tagged FOX2
Depositing lab: Nicolas Charlet-Berguerand. Depositing organization: Institut de Genetique et de Biologie Moleculaire et Cellulaire (IGBMC).
Backbone
  Vector backbone: unknown
  Total vector size (bp): 5869
  Vector type: Mammalian Expression
  Selectable markers: Neomycin (select with G418)
Growth in bacteria
  Bacterial resistance: Kanamycin, 50 μg/mL
  Growth temperature: 37°C
  Growth strain: DH5alpha
  Copy number: High Copy
Gene/Insert
  Gene/Insert name: RBFOX2 (alt name: RNA binding protein, fox-1 homolog (C. elegans) 2)
  Species: H. sapiens (human)
  Insert size (bp): 1128
  Entrez Gene: RBFOX2 (a.k.a. FOX2, Fox-2, HNRBP2, HRNBP2, RBM9, RTA, dJ106I20.3, fxh)
  Promoter: CMV
  Tag / fusion protein: EGFP (N terminal on backbone)
  Cloning method: Unknown
  Sequencing primers: 5′ EGFP-C; 3′ SV40pA-R
Terms and licenses: Academic/Nonprofit Terms; Industry Terms: Not Available to Industry
Depositor comments: Contains their FAPY Nuclear localisation signal in Cterminus
How to cite: pEGFP rbFOX2 was a gift from Nicolas Charlet-Berguerand (Addgene plasmid # 63086 ; http://n2t.net/addgene:63086 ; RRID:Addgene_63086)
