[The description below was written by a language model from this plasmid's Addgene catalogue record and pLannotate feature annotations shown in this document.]
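Description:
pEGFP rbFOX2 is a 5,869 bp mammalian expression plasmid that produces human RBFOX2 (also known as FOX2 or RBM9) fused at its N-terminus to EGFP. The catalogue lists the backbone as unknown. The annotated layout is nonetheless that of a C-terminal-fusion EGFP vector: the EGFP open reading frame is followed by a multiple cloning site, and the gene has been inserted there. In bacteria the plasmid replicates from a high-copy ColE1/pUC-type origin, and it also carries an f1 phage origin. One NeoR/KanR (Tn5 aminoglycoside phosphotransferase) cassette serves in both hosts. A bacterial bla-type promoter drives it for kanamycin selection in E. coli, and the SV40 enhancer/early promoter drives it for G418 selection of stable mammalian transfectants, with the HSV TK polyadenylation signal terminating the transcript. The short ble, bGH poly(A) and SV40 large T antigen fragments in the feature table are probably residual backbone sequences or annotation matches rather than functional parts.

The expression unit consists of the human CMV immediate-early enhancer and promoter, EGFP, a short MCS-derived linker, the RBFOX2 coding sequence (about 1.1 kb) and the SV40 poly(A) signal. RBFOX2 is an RNA-binding protein that regulates alternative splicing by recognising UGCAUG-type elements. The depositor notes that this insert retains the C-terminal FAPY nuclear localisation signal, so the fusion would be expected to localise to the nucleus. The stated purpose is mammalian expression of EGFP-tagged FOX2. This would allow the protein's subcellular distribution to be followed by fluorescence and its overexpression to be tested in cultured cells, for example for effects on splicing, although the record does not describe specific experiments.
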