Features (pLannotate 1.2.2; 16 found; start..end, strand, type, name):
     61..364     +  enhancer       CMV enhancer: human cytomegalovirus immediate early enhancer
    365..568     +  promoter       CMV promoter: human cytomegalovirus (CMV) immediate early promoter
    613..1329    +  CDS            EGFP: EGFP is a basic (constitutively fluorescent) green fluorescent protein published in 1996, derived from Aequorea victoria. It is reported to be a rapidly-maturing weak dimer with moderate acid sensitivity.
   1330..1348    +  misc_feature   MCS (fragment): multiple cloning site
   1372..2478    +  CDS            RBFOX2 (fragment): RFOX2_HUMAN - Also known as FOX2, HRNBP2, RBM9, RTA. Experimental evidence at protein level: Swiss-Prot protein existence level 1. RNA-binding protein that regulates alternative splicing events by binding to 5'-UGCAUGU-3' elements. Prevents binding of U2AF2 to the 3'-splice site. Regulates alternative splicing of tissue- specific exons and of differentially spliced exons during erythropoiesis (By similarity). RNA-binding protein that seems to act as a coregulatory factor of ER-alpha. From Homo sapiens (Human).
   2480..2522    +  misc_feature   MCS (fragment): multiple cloning site
   2550..2634    +  CDS            large T antigen (fragment): large T antigen from SV40 (simian virus 40)
   2657..2778    +  polyA_signal   SV40 poly(A) signal: SV40 polyadenylation signal
   2812..3240    -  rep_origin     f1 ori (sequence partly withheld): f1 bacteriophage origin of replication; arrow indicates direction of (+) strand synthesis
   3267..3371    +  promoter       AmpR promoter: bla
   3373..3730    +  promoter       SV40 promoter: SV40 enhancer and early promoter
   3765..4559    +  CDS            NeoR/KanR: aminoglycoside phosphotransferase from Tn5; aph(3')-II (or nptII); confers resistance to neomycin, kanamycin, and G418 (Geneticin®)
   4580..4732    +  CDS            ble (fragment): BLE_KLEPN - Experimental evidence at protein level: Swiss-Prot protein existence level 1. Binding protein with a strong affinity to the bleomycin family of antibiotics. Binds to CL990; an antimitotic-antibiotic compound. From Klebsiella pneumoniae.
   4791..4838    +  polyA_signal   HSV TK poly(A) signal: herpes simplex virus thymidine kinase polyadenylation signal (Cole and Stacy, 1985)
   4929..4945    -  polyA_signal   bGH poly(A) signal (fragment): bovine growth hormone polyadenylation signal
   5167..5755    +  rep_origin     ori: high-copy-number ColE1/pMB1/pBR322/pUC origin of replication
>Addgene plasmid #63086 | pEGFP rbFOX2 | depositor full sequence | sequence record 104485 | pEGFP rbFOX2 sequence 5869 bps
TAGTTATTAATAGTAATCAATTACGGGGTCATTAGTTCATAGCCCATATATGGAGTTCCGCGTTACATAA
CTTACGGTAAATGGCCCGCCTGGCTGACCGCCCAACGACCCCCGCCCATTGACGTCAATAATGACGTATG
TTCCCATAGTAACGCCAATAGGGACTTTCCATTGACGTCAATGGGTGGAGTATTTACGGTAAACTGCCCA
CTTGGCAGTACATCAAGTGTATCATATGCCAAGTACGCCCCCTATTGACGTCAATGACGGTAAATGGCCC
GCCTGGCATTATGCCCAGTACATGACCTTATGGGACTTTCCTACTTGGCAGTACATCTACGTATTAGTCA
TCGCTATTACCATGGTGATGCGGTTTTGGCAGTACATCAATGGGCGTGGATAGCGGTTTGACTCACGGGG
ATTTCCAAGTCTCCACCCCATTGACGTCAATGGGAGTTTGTTTTGGCACCAAAATCAACGGGACTTTCCA
AAATGTCGTAACAACTCCGCCCCATTGACGCAAATGGGCGGTAGGCGTGTACGGTGGGAGGTCTATATAA
GCAGAGCTGGTTTAGTGAACCGTCAGATCCGCTAGCGCTACCGGTCGCCACCATGGTGAGCAAGGGCGAG
GAGCTGTTCACCGGGGTGGTGCCCATCCTGGTCGAGCTGGACGGCGACGTAAACGGCCACAAGTTCAGCG
TGTCCGGCGAGGGCGAGGGCGATGCCACCTACGGCAAGCTGACCCTGAAGTTCATCTGCACCACCGGCAA
GCTGCCCGTGCCCTGGCCCACCCTCGTGACCACCCTGACCTACGGCGTGCAGTGCTTCAGCCGCTACCCC
GACCACATGAAGCAGCACGACTTCTTCAAGTCCGCCATGCCCGAAGGCTACGTCCAGGAGCGCACCATCT
TCTTCAAGGACGACGGCAACTACAAGACCCGCGCCGAGGTGAAGTTCGAGGGCGACACCCTGGTGAACCG
CATCGAGCTGAAGGGCATCGACTTCAAGGAGGACGGCAACATCCTGGGGCACAAGCTGGAGTACAACTAC
AACAGCCACAACGTCTATATCATGGCCGACAAGCAGAAGAACGGCATCAAGGTGAACTTCAAGATCCGCC
ACAACATCGAGGACGGCAGCGTGCAGCTCGCCGACCACTACCAGCAGAACACCCCCATCGGCGACGGCCC
CGTGCTGCTGCCCGACAACCACTACCTGAGCACCCAGTCCGCCCTGAGCAAAGACCCCAACGAGAAGCGC
GATCACATGGTCCTGCTGGAGTTCGTGACCGCCGCCGGGATCACTCTCGGCATGGACGAGCTGTACAAGT
CCGGACTCAGATCTCGAGTAATGGAGAAAAAGAAAATGGTAACTCAGGGTAACCAGGAGCCGACAACAAC
TCCTGACGCAATGGTTCAGCCTTTTACTACCATCCCATTTCCACCACCTCCGCAGAATGGAATTCCCACA
GAGTATGGGGTGCCACACACTCAAGACTATGCCGGCCAGACCGGTGAGCATAACCTGACACTCTACGGAA
GTACGCAAGCCCACGGGGAGCAGAGCAGCAACTCACCCAGCACACAAAATGGATCTCTTACGACAGAAGG
TGGAGCACAGACAGACGGCCAGCAGTCACAGACACAAAGTAGTGAAAATTCAGAGAGTAAATCTACCCCG
AAACGGCTGCATGTCTCTAATATTCCTTTCCGCTTCCGGGACCCTGACCTCCGGCAGATGTTTGGGCAGT
TTGGCAAAATCCTAGATGTAGAAATAATCTTTAATGAACGTGGCTCTAAGGGATTCGGGTTCGTAACTTT
CGAGAATAGTGCTGATGCAGACAGGGCCAGGGAGAAATTACACGGCACCGTGGTAGAGGGCCGTAAAATC
GAGGTGAATAATGCTACAGCACGTGTAATGACCAATAAGAAGATGGTCACACCATATGCAAATGGTTGGA
AATTAAGCCCAGTAGTTGGAGCTGTATATGGTCCGGAGTTATATGCAGCATCCAGCTTTCAAGCAGATGT
GTCCCTAGGCAATGATGCAGCAGTGCCCCTATCAGGAAGAGGGGGTATCAACACTTACATTCCTTTAATC
ATTCCTGGCTTCCCTTACCCTACTGCAGCCACCACGGCAGCCGCTTTCAGAGGAGCCCATTTGAGGGGCA
GAGGGCGGACAGTATATGGTGCAGTCCGAGCGGTACCTCCAACAGCCATCCCCGCCTATCCAGGTGTGGT
TTACCAGGACGGATTTTACGGTGCTGACCTCTATGGTGGATATGCAGCCTACAGATATGCACAGCCTGCT
ACTGCAACCGCAGCCACCGCTGCTGCAGCCGCTGCAGCCGCTTACAGTGACGGTTATGGCAGGGTGTACA
CAGCCGACCCCTACCATGCCCTTGCCCCTGCCGCTAGCTATGGAGTTGGCGCTGTGGCGAGTTTATACCG
AGGTGGCTACAGCCGATTTGCCCCCTACTAAGCTTCGAATTCTGCAGTCGACGGTACCGCGGGCCCGGGA
TCACAAGTTTGTCACCGGATCTAGATAACTGATCATAATCAGCCATACCACATTTGTAGAGGTTTTACTT
GCTTTAAAAAACCTCCCACACCTCCCCCTGAACCTGAAACATAAAATGAATGCAATTGTTGTTGTTAACT
TGTTTATTGCAGCTTATAATGGTTACAAATAAAGCAATAGCATCACAAATTTCACAAATAAAGCATTTTT
TTCACTGCATTCTAGTTGTGGTTTGTCCAAACTCATCAATGTATCTTAACGCGTAAATTGTAAGCGTTAA
TATTTTGTTAAAATTCGCGTTAAATTTTTGTTAAATCAGCTCATTTTTTAACCAATAGGCCGAAATCGGC
AAAATCCCTTATAAATCAAAAGAATAGACCGAGATAGGGT
[37 nt withheld, positions 2911-2947]
AAAGAACGTGGACTCCAACGTCAAAGG
[49 nt withheld, positions 2975-3023]
T
[91 nt withheld, positions 3025-3115]
G
[124 nt withheld, positions 3117-3240]
CAGGTGGCACTTTTCGGGGAAATGTGCGCGGAACCCCTATTTGTTTATTTTTCTAAATACATTCAAATAT
GTATCCGCTCATGAGACAATAACCCTGATAAATGCTTCAATAATATTGAAAAAGGAAGAGTCCTGAGGCG
GAAAGAACCAGCTGTGGAATGTGTGTCAGTTAGGGTGTGGAAAGTCCCCAGGCTCCCCAGCAGGCAGAAG
TATGCAAAGCATGCATCTCAATTAGTCAGCAACCAGGTGTGGAAAGTCCCCAGGCTCCCCAGCAGGCAGA
AGTATGCAAAGCATGCATCTCAATTAGTCAGCAACCATAGTCCCGCCCCTAACTCCGCCCATCCCGCCCC
TAACTCCGCCCAGTTCCGCCCATTCTCCGCCCCATGGCTGACTAATTTTTTTTATTTATGCAGAGGCCGA
GGCCGCCTCGGCCTCTGAGCTATTCCAGAAGTAGTGAGGAGGCTTTTTTGGAGGCCTAGGCTTTTGCAAA
GATCGATCAAGAGACAGGATGAGGATCGTTTCGCATGATTGAACAAGATGGATTGCACGCAGGTTCTCCG
GCCGCTTGGGTGGAGAGGCTATTCGGCTATGACTGGGCACAACAGACAATCGGCTGCTCTGATGCCGCCG
TGTTCCGGCTGTCAGCGCAGGGGCGCCCGGTTCTTTTTGTCAAGACCGACCTGTCCGGTGCCCTGAATGA
ACTGCAAGACGAGGCAGCGCGGCTATCGTGGCTGGCCACGACGGGCGTTCCTTGCGCAGCTGTGCTCGAC
GTTGTCACTGAAGCGGGAAGGGACTGGCTGCTATTGGGCGAAGTGCCGGGGCAGGATCTCCTGTCATCTC
ACCTTGCTCCTGCCGAGAAAGTATCCATCATGGCTGATGCAATGCGGCGGCTGCATACGCTTGATCCGGC
TACCTGCCCATTCGACCACCAAGCGAAACATCGCATCGAGCGAGCACGTACTCGGATGGAAGCCGGTCTT
GTCGATCAGGATGATCTGGACGAAGAGCATCAGGGGCTCGCGCCAGCCGAACTGTTCGCCAGGCTCAAGG
CGAGCATGCCCGACGGCGAGGATCTCGTCGTGACCCATGGCGATGCCTGCTTGCCGAATATCATGGTGGA
AAATGGCCGCTTTTCTGGATTCATCGACTGTGGCCGGCTGGGTGTGGCGGACCGCTATCAGGACATAGCG
TTGGCTACCCGTGATATTGCTGAAGAGCTTGGCGGCGAATGGGCTGACCGCTTCCTCGTGCTTTACGGTA
TCGCCGCTCCCGATTCGCAGCGCATCGCCTTCTATCGCCTTCTTGACGAGTTCTTCTGAGCGGGACTCTG
GGGTTCGAAATGACCGACCAAGCGACGCCCAACCTGCCATCACGAGATTTCGATTCCACCGCCGCCTTCT
ATGAAAGGTTGGGCTTCGGAATCGTTTTCCGGGACGCCGGCTGGATGATCCTCCAGCGCGGGGATCTCAT
GCTGGAGTTCTTCGCCCACCCTAGGGGGAGGCTAACTGAAACACGGAAGGAGACAATACCGGAAGGAACC
CGCGCTATGACGGCAATAAAAAGACAGAATAAAACGCACGGTGTTGGGTCGTTTGTTCATAAACGCGGGG
TTCGGTCCCAGGGCTGGCACTCTGTCGATACCCCACCGAGACCCCATTGGGGCCAATACGCCCGCGTTTC
TTCCTTTTCCCCACCCCACCCCCCAAGTTCGGGTGAAGGCCCAGGGCTCGCAGCCAACGTCGGGGCGGCA
GGCCCTGCCATAGCCTCAGGTTACTCATATATACTTTAGATTGATTTAAAACTTCATTTTTAATTTAAAA
GGATCTAGGTGAAGATCCTTTTTGATAATCTCATGACCAAAATCCCTTAACGTGAGTTTTCGTTCCACTG
AGCGTCAGACCCCGTAGAAAAGATCAAAGGATCTTCTTGAGATCCTTTTTTTCTGCGCGTAATCTGCTGC
TTGCAAACAAAAAAACCACCGCTACCAGCGGTGGTTTGTTTGCCGGATCAAGAGCTACCAACTCTTTTTC
CGAAGGTAACTGGCTTCAGCAGAGCGCAGATACCAAATACTGTCCTTCTAGTGTAGCCGTAGTTAGGCCA
CCACTTCAAGAACTCTGTAGCACCGCCTACATACCTCGCTCTGCTAATCCTGTTACCAGTGGCTGCTGCC
AGTGGCGATAAGTCGTGTCTTACCGGGTTGGACTCAAGACGATAGTTACCGGATAAGGCGCAGCGGTCGG
GCTGAACGGGGGGTTCGTGCACACAGCCCAGCTTGGAGCGAACGACCTACACCGAACTGAGATACCTACA
GCGTGAGCTATGAGAAAGCGCCACGCTTCCCGAAGGGAGAAAGGCGGACAGGTATCCGGTAAGCGGCAGG
GTCGGAACAGGAGAGCGCACGAGGGAGCTTCCAGGGGGAAACGCCTGGTATCTTTATAGTCCTGTCGGGT
TTCGCCACCTCTGACTTGAGCGTCGATTTTTGTGATGCTCGTCAGGGGGGCGGAGCCTATGGAAAAACGC
CAGCAACGCGGCCTTTTTACGGTTCCTGGCCTTTTGCTGGCCTTTTGCTCACATGTTCTTTCCTGCGTTA
TCCCCTGATTCTGTGGATAACCGTATTACCGCCATGCAT
