>Addgene plasmid #63086 | pEGFP rbFOX2 | addgene partial sequence | sequence record 106973 | EGFP-C 5'-CATGGTCCTGCTGGAGTTCGTG-3'
AGTCCGGACTCAGATCTCGAGTAATGGAGAAAAAGAAAATGGTAACTCAGGGTAACCAGGAGCCGACAAC
AACTCCTGACGCAATGGTTCAGCCTTTTACTACCATCCCATTTCCACCACCTCCGCAGAATGGAATTCCC
ACAGAGTATGGGGTGCCACACACTCAAGACTATGCCGGCCAGACCGGTGAGCATAACCTGACACTCTACG
GAAGTACGCAAGCCCACGGGGAGCAGAGCAGCAACTCACCCAGCACACAAAATGGATCTCTTACGACAGA
AGGTGGAGCACAGACAGACGGCCAGCAGTCACAGACACAAAGTAGTGAAAATTCAGAGAGTAAATCTACC
CCGAAACGGCTGCATGTCTCTAATATTCCTTTCCGCTTCCGGGACCCTGACCTCCGGCAGATGTTTGGGC
AGTTTGGCAAAATCCTAGATGTAGAAATAATCTTTAATGAACGTGGCTCTAAGGGATTCGGGTTCGTAAC
TTTCGAGAATAGTGCTGATGCAGACAGGGCCAGGGAGAAATTACACGGCACCGTGGTAGAGGGCCGTAAA
ATCGAGGTGAATAATGCTACAGCACGTGTAATGACCAATAAGAAGATGGTCACACCATATGCAAATGGTT
GGAAATTAAGCCCAGTAGTTGGAGCTGTATATGGTCCGGAGTTATATGCAGCATCCAGCTTTCAAGCAGA
TGTGTCCCTAGGCAATGATGCAGCAGTGCCCCTATCAGGAAGAGGGGGTATCAACACTTACATTCCTTTA
ATCATTCCTGGCTTCCCTTACCCTACTGCAGCCACCACGGCAGCCGCTTTCAGAGGAGCCCATTTGAGGG
GCAGAGGGCGGACAGTATATGGTGCAGTCCGAGCGGTACCTCCAACAGCCATCC
