>Addgene plasmid #63086 | pEGFP rbFOX2 | addgene partial sequence | sequence record 106975 | SV40pA-R 5'-GAAATTTGTGATGCTATTGC-3'
GTTAACAACAACAATTGCATTCATTTTATGTTTCAGGTTCAGGGGGAGGTGTGGGAGGTTTTTTAAAGCA
AGTAAAACCTCTACAAATGTGGTATGGCTGATTATGATCAGTTATCTAGATCCGGTGGATCCCGGGCCCG
CGGTACCGTCGACTGCAGAATTCGAAGCTTAGTAGGGGGCAAATCGGCTGTAGCCACCTCGGTATAAACT
CGCCACAGCGCCAACTCCATAGCTAGCGGCAGGGGCAAGGGCATGGTAGGGGTCGGCTGTGTACACCCTG
CCATAACCGTCACTGTAAGCGGCTGCAGCGGCTGCAGCAGCGGTGGCTGCGGTTGCAGTAGCAGGCTGTG
CATATCTGTAGGCTGCATATCCACCATAGAGGTCAGCACCGTAAAATCCGTCCTGGTAAACCACACCTGG
ATAGGCGGGGATGGCTGTTGGAGGTACCGCTCGGACTGCACCATATACTGTCCGCCCTCTGCCCCTCAAA
TGGGCTCCTCTGAAAGCGGCTGCCGTGGTGGCTGCAGTAGGGTAAGGGAAGCCAGGAATGATTAAAGGAA
TGTAAGTGTTGATACCCCCTCTTCCTGATAGGGGCACTGCTGCATCATTGCCTAGGGACACATCTGCTTG
AAAGCTGGATGCTGCATATAACTCCGGACCATATACAGCTCCAACTACTGGGCTTAATTTCCAACCATTT
GCATATGGTGTGACCATCTTCTTATTGGTCATTACACGTGCTGTAGCATTATTCACCTCGATTTTACGGC
CCTCTACCACGGTGCCGTGTAATTTCTCCCTGGCCCTGTCTGCATCAGCACTATT
